Addgene plasmid #148255: pcDNA3.1-MS2-HA-HsNot4_AA
Purpose: Mammalian Expression of HsNot4
Depositing lab: Elisa Izaurralde. Depositing organization: Max Planck Institute for Developmental Biology. Publication: A conserved CAF40-binding motif in metazoan NOT4 mediates association with the CCR4-NOT complex. Keskeny C, Raisch T, Sgromo A, Igreja C, Bhandari D, Weichenrieder O, Izaurralde E. Genes Dev. 2019 Feb 1;33(3-4):236-252. doi: 10.1101/gad.320952.118. Epub 2019 Jan 28. PubMed 30692204.
Backbone
  Vector backbone: Unknown
  Vector type: Mammalian Expression
Growth in bacteria
  Bacterial resistance: Ampicillin, 100 μg/mL
  Growth temperature: 37°C
  Growth strain: DH5alpha
  Copy number: High Copy
Gene/Insert
  Gene/Insert name: HsNot4
  Species: H. sapiens (human)
  Mutation: one silent mutation compared to the sequence given by variant 4 NCBI: NM_001190848.1 or Uniprot.: isoform 1 O95628-1
  Entrez Gene: CNOT4 (a.k.a. CLONE243, NOT4, NOT4H)
  Cloning method: Unknown
Terms and licenses: Academic/Nonprofit Terms; Industry Terms: Not Available to Industry
Depositor comments: Plasmids from this collection were made available to the research community and donated after the lab closed. Please note that the sequence provided by the depositing laboratory may be theoretical/predicted or based on Sanger sequencing results. There may be discrepancies between sequencing results obtained by Addgene and the depositor sequence. If an Addgene verified sequence is not available, please contact before placing your order to request that our lab fully sequence the plasmid.
How to cite: pcDNA3.1-MS2-HA-HsNot4_AA was a gift from Elisa Izaurralde (Addgene plasmid # 148255 ; http://n2t.net/addgene:148255 ; RRID:Addgene_148255)
