[The description below was written by a language model from this plasmid's Addgene catalogue record and pLannotate feature annotations shown in this document.]
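Description:
pcDNA3.1-MS2-HA-HsNot4_AA is a mammalian expression plasmid of about 7.6 kb encoding human NOT4 (CNOT4) fused at its N-terminus to the bacteriophage MS2 coat protein and an HA epitope. The catalogue lists the backbone as unknown, but the name and the annotated elements match a pcDNA3.1-type layout. It is propagated in E. coli at high copy from a ColE1/pUC-type origin with ampicillin selection through β-lactamase. An f1 origin is also present. An SV40 early promoter drives a neomycin/kanamycin phosphotransferase gene terminated by an SV40 poly(A) signal, which would allow G418 selection of stably transfected mammalian cells. Short annotated fragments, including an HIV-1 LTR piece, ble, lacI, bom and a partial SV40 promoter, appear to be backbone remnants or annotation matches rather than functional parts.

The expression cassette uses the CMV immediate early enhancer and promoter, followed by a T7 promoter. The reading frame then runs through the MS2 coat protein, an HA tag (annotated as a fragment of a 3xHA element) and the CNOT4 coding sequence, ending at the bovine growth hormone poly(A) signal, with an SP6 promoter in reverse orientation downstream of the insert. The record states that the insert carries one silent mutation relative to the reference human isoform 1 sequence. It does not explain the "_AA" suffix.

CNOT4 is an E3 ubiquitin ligase, and the associated publication concerns its binding to the CCR4-NOT complex. The MS2 coat protein binds a specific RNA stem-loop, so a fusion like this can be tethered to reporter mRNAs carrying MS2 binding sites, while the HA tag allows detection or immunoprecipitation. The record itself gives the purpose only as mammalian expression of HsNot4.
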