Features (pLannotate 1.2.2; 23 found; start..end, strand, type, name):
      1..380     +  enhancer       CMV enhancer: human cytomegalovirus immediate early enhancer
    381..584     +  promoter       CMV promoter: human cytomegalovirus (CMV) immediate early promoter
    580..613     +  LTR            5' LTR (truncated) (fragment): truncated 5' long terminal repeat (LTR) from HIV-1
    629..647     +  promoter       T7 promoter: promoter for bacteriophage T7 RNA polymerase
    670..1056    +  CDS            MS2: bacteriophage MS2 coat protein binds to a specific stem-loop structure in the viral RNA (Peabody, 1993)
   1099..1125    +  CDS            3xHA (fragment): three tandem HA epitope tags
   1165..2889    +  CDS            CNOT4: CNOT4_HUMAN - Also known as NOT4. Experimental evidence at protein level: Swiss-Prot protein existence level 1. Has E3 ubiquitin ligase activity, promoting ubiquitination and degradation of target proteins (PubMed:11823428, PubMed:22159038, PubMed:26575292). Involved in activation of the JAK/STAT pathway (PubMed:11823428, PubMed:22159038). Catalyzes ubiquitination of methylated RBM15 (PubMed:26575292). Plays a role in quality control of translation of mitochondrial outer membrane-localized mRNA (PubMed:29861391). As part of the PINK1-regulated signaling, upon mitochondria damage, ubiquitinates
   2915..2933    -  promoter       SP6 promoter: promoter for bacteriophage SP6 RNA polymerase
   2959..3183    +  polyA_signal   bGH poly(A) signal: bovine growth hormone polyadenylation signal
   3187..3208    +  promoter       SV40 promoter (fragment): SV40 enhancer and early promoter
   3229..3657    +  rep_origin     f1 ori (sequence partly withheld): f1 bacteriophage origin of replication; arrow indicates direction of (+) strand synthesis
   3671..4000    +  promoter       SV40 promoter: SV40 enhancer and early promoter
   4067..4858    +  CDS            neo: KKA2_KLEPN - Also known as kan, nptII. Experimental evidence at protein level: Swiss-Prot protein existence level 1. Resistance to kanamycin, neomycin, paromomycin, ribostamycin, butirosin and gentamicin B. From Klebsiella pneumoniae.
   4882..5040    +  CDS            ble (fragment): BLE_KLEPN - Experimental evidence at protein level: Swiss-Prot protein existence level 1. Binding protein with a strong affinity to the bleomycin family of antibiotics. Binds to CL990; an antimitotic-antibiotic compound. From Klebsiella pneumoniae.
   5035..5156    +  polyA_signal   SV40 poly(A) signal: SV40 polyadenylation signal
   5229..5245    -  protein_bind   lac operator: The lac repressor binds to the lac operator to inhibit transcription in E. coli. This inhibition can be relieved by adding lactose or isopropyl-β-D-thiogalactopyranoside (IPTG). lac repressor encoded by lacI
   5253..5283    -  promoter       lac promoter: promoter for the E. coli lac operon
   5298..5319    -  protein_bind   CAP binding site: CAP binding activates transcription in the presence of cAMP. E. coli catabolite activator protein
   5332..5424    -  CDS            lacI (fragment): lac repressor; lacI; The lac repressor binds to the lac operator to inhibit transcription in E. coli. This inhibition can be relieved by adding lactose or isopropyl-β-D-thiogalactopyranoside (IPTG).
   5607..6195    -  rep_origin     ori: high-copy-number ColE1/pMB1/pBR322/pUC origin of replication
   6366..7226    -  CDS            AmpR: β-lactamase; bla; confers resistance to ampicillin, carbenicillin, and related antibiotics
   7227..7331    -  promoter       AmpR promoter: bla
   7390..7442    -  misc_feature   bom (fragment): basis of mobility region from pBR322
>Addgene plasmid #148255 | pcDNA3.1-MS2-HA-HsNot4_AA | addgene full sequence | sequence record 316924 | Addgene NGS Result
GACATTGATTATTGACTAGTTATTAATAGTAATCAATTACGGGGTCATTAGTTCATAGCCCATATATGGA
GTTCCGCGTTACATAACTTACGGTAAATGGCCCGCCTGGCTGACCGCCCAACGACCCCCGCCCATTGACG
TCAATAATGACGTATGTTCCCATAGTAACGCCAATAGGGACTTTCCATTGACGTCAATGGGTGGAGTATT
TACGGTAAACTGCCCACTTGGCAGTACATCAAGTGTATCATATGCCAAGTACGCCCCCTATTGACGTCAA
TGACGGTAAATGGCCCGCCTGGCATTATGCCCAGTACATGACCTTATGGGACTTTCCTACTTGGCAGTAC
ATCTACGTATTAGTCATCGCTATTACCATGGTGATGCGGTTTTGGCAGTACATCAATGGGCGTGGATAGC
GGTTTGACTCACGGGGATTTCCAAGTCTCCACCCCATTGACGTCAATGGGAGTTTGTTTTGGCACCAAAA
TCAACGGGACTTTCCAAAATGTCGTAACAACTCCGCCCCATTGACGCAAATGGGCGGTAGGCGTGTACGG
TGGGAGGTCTATATAAGCAGAGCTCTCTGGCTAACTAGAGAACCCACTGCTTACTGGCTTATCGAAATTA
ATACGACTCACTATAGGGAGACCCAAGCTTGCCACCATGGCTTCTAACTTTACTCAGTTCGTTCTCGTCG
ACAATGGCGGAACTGGCGACGTGACTGTCGCCCCAAGCAACTTCGCTAACGGGGTCGCTGAATGGATCAG
CTCTAACTCGCGATCACAGGCTTACAAAGTAACCTGTAGCGTTCGTCAGAGCTCTGCGCAGAATCGCAAA
TACACCATCAAAGTCGAGGTGCCTAAAGTGGCAACCCAGACTGTTGGTGGTGAAGAGCTTCCTGTAGCCG
GATGGAGATCTTACTTAAATATGGAACTAACCATTCCAATTTTCGCCACGAATTCCGACTGCGAGCTTAT
TGTTAAGGCAATGCAAGGTCTCCTAAAAGATGGAAACCCGATTCCCTCGGCCATCGCGGCCAACTCCGGC
ATCTACGGAGGTGGAGGTGGATCTGGTGGATCTCCTCCACATATGGCTTACCCATACGATGTTCCAGATT
ACGCTCCTCCAAAGCTTGGATCCGAATTCCCGGGTCGACTCGAGATGTCTCGCAGTCCTGATGCGAAGGA
AGACCCTGTGGAGTGCCCTCTTTGCATGGAGCCCTTGGAGATAGATGATATCAACTTTTTCCCTTGCACC
TGTGGCTACCAGATTTGCCGATTTTGTTGGCATCGAATTCGCACTGATGAAAATGGGCTTTGTCCTGCAT
GTAGAAAGCCATATCCAGAAGACCCAGCAGTTTATAAACCACTCTCCCAGGAAGAGCTGCAAAGGATAAA
GAATGAGAAAAAACAGAAACAAAATGAGAGAAAACAGAAAATATCAGAAAATCGCAAACATTTGGCTAGT
GTACGTGTCGTACAAAAAAACCTCGTCTTTGTTGTAGGTTTATCTCAGCGCCTAGCAGACCCAGAGGTTT
TAAAACGACCAGAATATTTTGGGAAGTTTGGTAAAATACATAAAGTTGTCATCAATAATAGCACATCATA
TGCAGGCTCACAGGGTCCAAGTGCCAGTGCTTATGTAACCTATATCCGGTCAGAAGACGCTCTCAGAGCC
ATACAGTGTGTCAACAATGTGGTAGTAGATGGCAGAACACTTAAGGCATCTCTAGGTACAACAAAATACT
GCAGTTACTTCTTAAAGAATATGCAGTGTCCAAAACCTGACTGCATGTATCTTCATGAATTGGGGGATGA
GGCGGCCAGCTTCACAAAAGAGGAAATGCAGGCGGGTAAACACCAAGAATATGAACAGAAGCTACTTCAA
GAATTATATAAATTAAATCCCAATTTTCTTCAGCTATCTACGGGTTCAGTTGATAAAAATAAGAACAAAG
TGACACCACTGCAGAGGTACGATACCCCCATTGACAAACCTTCAGATTCTCTCAGTATAGGGAACGGTGA
TAATTCCCAGCAGATATCTAACAGTGATACGCCTTCACCACCACCTGGTTTGTCAAAATCCAATCCAGTC
ATCCCCATCAGTTCATCCAATCACAGTGCACGGTCCCCTTTTGAAGGGGCAGTAACAGAGTCACAGTCGT
TATTCTCAGACAATTTTCGCCATCCCAACCCTATCCCAAGTGGGCTTCCTCCTTTCCCCAGCTCCCCACA
GACATCCAGTGACTGGCCTACAGCACCAGAACCACAGAGCCTCTTCACATCAGAAACAATCCCAGTATCA
TCCTCTACAGACTGGCAAGCAGCTTTTGGCTTTGGTTCTTCTAAACAACCAGAGGATGACTTGGGTTTTG
ATCCCTTCGATGTCACTCGAAAAGCCTTAGCAGACCTGATTGAGAAGGAACTGTCCGTTCAAGACCAACC
TTCCCTTTCGCCCACATCTCTTCAGAACTCCTCTTCACACACTACAACCGCCAAAGGTCCAGGCTCTGGA
TTCCTGCATCCTGCTGCAGCTACAAATGCCAATTCTCTCAATAGTACCTTTTCAGTCTTGCCCCAGAGGT
TCCCTCAATTTCAGCAGCACCGAGCGGTTTATAATTCATTCAGTTTTCCAGGCCAGGCAGCCCGCTATCC
TTGGATGGCCTTTCCACGCAATAGCATCATGCACTTGAACCACACAGCAAACCCCACCTCAAATAGTAAT
TTCTTGGACTTGAATCTCCCGCCACAGCACAACACAGGTCTGGGAGGGATCCCTGTAGCAGGGGAAGAAG
AGGTGAAGGTTTCGACCATGCCACTGTCAACCTCTTCCCATTCATTACAACAAGGACAGCAGCCTACAAG
TCTCCACACTACTGTGGCCTAAGCGGCCGCCTAGAGGGCCCTATTCTATAGTGTCACCTAAATGCTAGAG
CTCGCTGATCAGCCTCGACTGTGCCTTCTAGTTGCCAGCCATCTGTTGTTTGCCCCTCCCCCGTGCCTTC
CTTGACCCTGGAAGGTGCCACTCCCACTGTCCTTTCCTAATAAAATGAGGAAATTGCATCGCATTGTCTG
AGTAGGTGTCATTCTATTCTGGGGGGTGGGGTGGGGCAGGACAGCAAGGGGGAGGATTGGGAAGACAATA
GCAGGCATGCTGGGGATGCGGTGGGCTCTATGGCTTCTGAGGCGGAAAGAACCAGCTGGGGCTCTAGGGG
GTATCCCC
[124 nt withheld, positions 3229-3352]
C
[91 nt withheld, positions 3354-3444]
A
[49 nt withheld, positions 3446-3494]
CCTTTGACGTTGGAGTCCACGTTCTTT
[37 nt withheld, positions 3522-3558]
ACCCTATCTCGGTCTATTCTTTTGATTTATAAGGGATTTTGCCGATTTCGGCCTATTGGTTAAAAAATGA
GCTGATTTAACAAAAATTTAACGCGAATTAATTCTGTGGAATGTGTGTCAGTTAGGGTGTGGAAAGTCCC
CAGGCTCCCCAGCAGGCAGAAGTATGCAAAGCATGCATCTCAATTAGTCAGCAACCAGGTGTGGAAAGTC
CCCAGGCTCCCCAGCAGGCAGAAGTATGCAAAGCATGCATCTCAATTAGTCAGCAACCATAGTCCCGCCC
CTAACTCCGCCCATCCCGCCCCTAACTCCGCCCAGTTCCGCCCATTCTCCGCCCCATGGCTGACTAATTT
TTTTTATTTATGCAGAGGCCGAGGCCGCCTCTGCCTCTGAGCTATTCCAGAAGTAGTGAGGAGGCTTTTT
TGGAGGCCTAGGCTTTTGCAAAAAGCTCCCGGGAGCTTGTATATCCATTTTCGGATCTGATCAAGAGACA
GGATGAGGATCGTTTCGCATGATTGAACAAGATGGATTGCACGCAGGTTCTCCGGCCGCTTGGGTGGAGA
GGCTATTCGGCTATGACTGGGCACAACAGACAATCGGCTGCTCTGATGCCGCCGTGTTCCGGCTGTCAGC
GCAGGGGCGCCCGGTTCTTTTTGTCAAGACCGACCTGTCCGGTGCCCTGAATGAACTGCAGGACGAGGCA
GCGCGGCTATCGTGGCTGGCCACGACGGGCGTTCCTTGCGCAGCTGTGCTCGACGTTGTCACTGAAGCGG
GAAGGGACTGGCTGCTATTGGGCGAAGTGCCGGGGCAGGATCTCCTGTCATCTCACCTTGCTCCTGCCGA
GAAAGTATCCATCATGGCTGATGCAATGCGGCGGCTGCATACGCTTGATCCGGCTACCTGCCCATTCGAC
CACCAAGCGAAACATCGCATCGAGCGAGCACGTACTCGGATGGAAGCCGGTCTTGTCGATCAGGATGATC
TGGACGAAGAGCATCAGGGGCTCGCGCCAGCCGAACTGTTCGCCAGGCTCAAGGCGCGCATGCCCGACGG
CGAGGATCTCGTCGTGACCCATGGCGATGCCTGCTTGCCGAATATCATGGTGGAAAATGGCCGCTTTTCT
GGATTCATCGACTGTGGCCGGCTGGGTGTGGCGGACCGCTATCAGGACATAGCGTTGGCTACCCGTGATA
TTGCTGAAGAGCTTGGCGGCGAATGGGCTGACCGCTTCCTCGTGCTTTACGGTATCGCCGCTCCCGATTC
GCAGCGCATCGCCTTCTATCGCCTTCTTGACGAGTTCTTCTGAGCGGGACTCTGGGGTTCGAAATGACCG
ACCAAGCGACGCCCAACCTGCCATCACGAGATTTCGATTCCACCGCCGCCTTCTATGAAAGGTTGGGCTT
CGGAATCGTTTTCCGGGACGCCGGCTGGATGATCCTCCAGCGCGGGGATCTCATGCTGGAGTTCTTCGCC
CACCCCAACTTGTTTATTGCAGCTTATAATGGTTACAAATAAAGCAATAGCATCACAAATTTCACAAATA
AAGCATTTTTTTCACTGCATTCTAGTTGTGGTTTGTCCAAACTCATCAATGTATCTTATCATGTCTGTAT
ACCGTCGACCTCTAGCTAGAGCTTGGCGTAATCATGGTCATAGCTGTTTCCTGTGTGAAATTGTTATCCG
CTCACAATTCCACACAACATACGAGCCGGAAGCATAAAGTGTAAAGCCTGGGGTGCCTAATGAGTGAGCT
AACTCACATTAATTGCGTTGCGCTCACTGCCCGCTTTCCAGTCGGGAAACCTGTCGTGCCAGCTGCATTA
ATGAATCGGCCAACGCGCGGGGAGAGGCGGTTTGCGTATTGGGCGCTCTTCCGCTTCCTCGCTCACTGAC
TCGCTGCGCTCGGTCGTTCGGCTGCGGCGAGCGGTATCAGCTCACTCAAAGGCGGTAATACGGTTATCCA
CAGAATCAGGGGATAACGCAGGAAAGAACATGTGAGCAAAAGGCCAGCAAAAGGCCAGGAACCGTAAAAA
GGCCGCGTTGCTGGCGTTTTTCCATAGGCTCCGCCCCCCTGACGAGCATCACAAAAATCGACGCTCAAGT
CAGAGGTGGCGAAACCCGACAGGACTATAAAGATACCAGGCGTTTCCCCCTGGAAGCTCCCTCGTGCGCT
CTCCTGTTCCGACCCTGCCGCTTACCGGATACCTGTCCGCCTTTCTCCCTTCGGGAAGCGTGGCGCTTTC
TCATAGCTCACGCTGTAGGTATCTCAGTTCGGTGTAGGTCGTTCGCTCCAAGCTGGGCTGTGTGCACGAA
CCCCCCGTTCAGCCCGACCGCTGCGCCTTATCCGGTAACTATCGTCTTGAGTCCAACCCGGTAAGACACG
ACTTATCGCCACTGGCAGCAGCCACTGGTAACAGGATTAGCAGAGCGAGGTATGTAGGCGGTGCTACAGA
GTTCTTGAAGTGGTGGCCTAACTACGGCTACACTAGAAGAACAGTATTTGGTATCTGCGCTCTGCTGAAG
CCAGTTACCTTCGGAAAAAGAGTTGGTAGCTCTTGATCCGGCAAACAAACCACCGCTGGTAGCGGTGGTT
TTTTTGTTTGCAAGCAGCAGATTACGCGCAGAAAAAAAGGATCTCAAGAAGATCCTTTGATCTTTTCTAC
GGGGTCTGACGCTCAGTGGAACGAAAACTCACGTTAAGGGATTTTGGTCATGAGATTATCAAAAAGGATC
TTCACCTAGATCCTTTTAAATTAAAAATGAAGTTTTAAATCAATCTAAAGTATATATGAGTAAACTTGGT
CTGACAGTTACCAATGCTTAATCAGTGAGGCACCTATCTCAGCGATCTGTCTATTTCGTTCATCCATAGT
TGCCTGACTCCCCGTCGTGTAGATAACTACGATACGGGAGGGCTTACCATCTGGCCCCAGTGCTGCAATG
ATACCGCGAGACCCACGCTCACCGGCTCCAGATTTATCAGCAATAAACCAGCCAGCCGGAAGGGCCGAGC
GCAGAAGTGGTCCTGCAACTTTATCCGCCTCCATCCAGTCTATTAATTGTTGCCGGGAAGCTAGAGTAAG
TAGTTCGCCAGTTAATAGTTTGCGCAACGTTGTTGCCATTGCTACAGGCATCGTGGTGTCACGCTCGTCG
TTTGGTATGGCTTCATTCAGCTCCGGTTCCCAACGATCAAGGCGAGTTACATGATCCCCCATGTTGTGCA
AAAAAGCGGTTAGCTCCTTCGGTCCTCCGATCGTTGTCAGAAGTAAGTTGGCCGCAGTGTTATCACTCAT
GGTTATGGCAGCACTGCATAATTCTCTTACTGTCATGCCATCCGTAAGATGCTTTTCTGTGACTGGTGAG
TACTCAACCAAGTCATTCTGAGAATAGTGTATGCGGCGACCGAGTTGCTCTTGCCCGGCGTCAATACGGG
ATAATACCGCGCCACATAGCAGAACTTTAAAAGTGCTCATCATTGGAAAACGTTCTTCGGGGCGAAAACT
CTCAAGGATCTTACCGCTGTTGAGATCCAGTTCGATGTAACCCACTCGTGCACCCAACTGATCTTCAGCA
TCTTTTACTTTCACCAGCGTTTCTGGGTGAGCAAAAACAGGAAGGCAAAATGCCGCAAAAAAGGGAATAA
GGGCGACACGGAAATGTTGAATACTCATACTCTTCCTTTTTCAATATTATTGAAGCATTTATCAGGGTTA
TTGTCTCATGAGCGGATACATATTTGAATGTATTTAGAAAAATAAACAAATAGGGGTTCCGCGCACATTT
CCCCGAAAAGTGCCACCTGACGTCGACGGATCGGGAGATCTCCCGATCCCCTATGGTGCACTCTCAGTAC
AATCTGCTCTGATGCCGCATAGTTAAGCCAGTATCTGCTCCCTGCTTGTGTGTTGGAGGTCGCTGAGTAG
TGCGCGAGCAAAATTTAAGCTACAACAAGGCAAGGCTTGACCGACAATTGCATGAAGAATCTGCTTAGGG
TTAGGCGTTTTGCGCTGCTTCGCGATGTACGGGCCAGATATACGCGTT
